Addgene plasmid #85459: SHP2(C459S)@pLKO-Trex-HA
Purpose: Expresses SHP2 mutant in mammalian cells
Depositing lab: Darrin Stuart. Depositing organization: Novartis Institutes for Biomedical Research, Inc. Publication: Allosteric inhibition of SHP2 phosphatase inhibits cancers driven by receptor tyrosine kinases. Chen YN, LaMarche MJ, Chan HM, Fekkes P, Garcia-Fortanet J, Acker MG, Antonakos B, Chen CH, Chen Z, Cooke VG, Dobson JR, Deng Z, Fei F, Firestone B, Fodor M, Fridrich C, Gao H, Grunenfelder D, Hao HX, Jacob J, Ho S, Hsiao K, Kang ZB, Karki R, Kato M, Larrow J, La Bonte LR, Lenoir F, Liu G, Liu S, Majumdar D, Meyer MJ, Palermo M, Perez L, Pu M, Price E, Quinn C, Shakya S, Shultz MD, Slisz J, Venkatesan K, Wang P, Warmuth M, Williams S, Yang G, Yuan J, Zhang JH, Zhu P, Ramsey T, Keen NJ, Sellers WR, Stams T, Fortin PD. Nature. 2016 Jul 7;535(7610):148-52. 10.1038/nature18621 PubMed 27362227.
Backbone
  Vector backbone: pLKO-trex-HA-DEST-Neo
  Backbone size w/o insert (bp): 9600
  Total vector size (bp): 11639
  Vector type: Mammalian Expression, Lentiviral
  Selectable markers: Neomycin (select with G418)
Growth in bacteria
  Bacterial resistance: Ampicillin, 100 μg/mL
  Growth temperature: 37°C
  Growth strain: NEB Stable
  Copy number: Unknown
Gene/Insert
  Gene/Insert name: SHP2 (alt name: PTPN11)
  Species: H. sapiens (human)
  Insert size (bp): 2200
  Mutation: C459S
  Entrez Gene: PTPN11 (a.k.a. BPTP3, CFC, JMML, METCDS, NS1, PTP-1D, PTP2C, SH-PTP2, SH-PTP3, SHP2)
  Promoter: RSV
  Tag / fusion protein: HA (N terminal on backbone)
  Cloning method: Gateway Cloning
  Sequencing primers: 5′ ATGACATCGCGGAGATGGTTTCACC; 3′ TCATCTGAAACTTTTCTGCTGTTGC
Terms and licenses: Academic/Nonprofit Terms; Industry Terms: Not Available to Industry
How to cite: SHP2(C459S)@pLKO-Trex-HA was a gift from Darrin Stuart (Addgene plasmid # 85459 ; http://n2t.net/addgene:85459 ; RRID:Addgene_85459)
