[The description below was written by a language model from this plasmid's Addgene catalogue record.]
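Description:
SHP2(C459S)@pLKO-Trex-HA is a lentiviral mammalian expression plasmid of about 11.6 kb, built on the pLKO-trex-HA-DEST-Neo backbone (roughly 9.6 kb without insert). It is propagated in bacteria under ampicillin selection, in a recombination-deficient strain of the kind commonly used to keep lentiviral repeat sequences stable. The copy number is not recorded. In mammalian cells, a neomycin resistance marker allows transduced or transfected populations to be selected with G418.

The payload is a roughly 2.2 kb insert encoding human SHP2, the non-receptor protein tyrosine phosphatase product of PTPN11. It was introduced into the destination vector by Gateway recombination and sits downstream of a backbone-encoded N-terminal HA epitope tag, which allows detection or immunoprecipitation of the exogenous protein. The insert carries a C459S substitution. Cysteine 459 is generally known as the catalytic nucleophile of the phosphatase domain, so this change is conventionally used to produce a phosphatase-inactive form, although the record itself describes the protein only as a SHP2 mutant.

The catalogue lists RSV as the promoter. In many lentiviral backbones an RSV element drives the viral genomic transcript, and the "trex" in the backbone name hints at a tetracycline-regulated design. No feature table is provided, however, so the elements that actually control transgene expression, and the other viral components, cannot be confirmed here.

The stated purpose is expression of the SHP2 mutant in mammalian cells. The plasmid was deposited alongside work on allosteric SHP2 inhibition in cancers driven by receptor tyrosine kinases.
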