>Addgene plasmid #85459 | SHP2(C459S)@pLKO-Trex-HA | addgene partial sequence | sequence record 171382 | Addgene Partial NGS Result
CCTCTGACTTGAGCGTCGATTTTTGTGATGCTCGTCAGGGGGGCGGAGCCTATGGAAAAACGCCAGCAAC
GCGGCCTTTTTACGGTTCCTGGCCTTTTGCTGGCCTTTTGCTCACATGTTCTTTCCTGCGTTATCCCCTG
ATTCTGTGGATAACCGTATTACCGCCTTTGAGTGAGCTGATACCGCTCGCCGCAGCCGAACGACCGAGCG
CAGCGAGTCAGTGAGCGAGGAAGCGGAAGAGCGCCCAATACGCAAACCGCCTCTCCCCGCGCGTTGGCCG
ATTCATTAATGCAGCTGGCACGACAGGTTTCCCGACTGGAAAGCGGGCAGTGAGCGCAACGCAATTAATG
TGAGTTAGCTCACTCATTAGGCACCCCAGGCTTTACACTTTATGCTTCCGGCTCGTATGTTGTGTGGAAT
TGTGAGCGGATAACAATTTCACACAGGAAACAGCTATGACCATGATTACGCCAAGCGCGCAATTAACCCT
CACTAAAGGGAACAAAAGCTGGAGCTGCAAGCTTAATGTAGTCTTATGCAATACTCTTGTAGTCTTGCAA
CATGGTAACGATGAGTTAGCAACATGCCTTACAAGGAGAGAAAAAGCACCGTGCATGCCGATTGGTGGAA
GTAAGGTGGTACGATCGTGCCTTATTAGGAAGGCAACAGACGGGTCTGACATGGATTGGACGAACCACTG
AATTGCCGCATTGCAGAGATATTGTATTTAAGTGCCTAGCTCGATACATAAACGGGTCTCTCTGGTTAGA
CCAGATCTGAGCCTGGGAGCTCTCTGGCTAACTAGGGAACCCACTGCTTAAGCCTCAATAAAGCTTGCCT
TGAGTGCTTCAAGTAGTGTGTGCCCGTCTGTTGTGTGACTCTGGTAACTAGAGATCCCTCAGACCCTTTT
AGTCAGTGTGGAAAATCTCTAGCAGTGGCGCCCGAACAGGGACTTGAAAGCGAAAGGGAAACCAGAGGAG
CTCTCTCGACGCAGGACTCGGCTTGCTGAAGCGCGCACGGCAAGAGGCGAGGGGCGGCGACTGGTGAGTA
CGCCAAAAATTTTGACTAGCGGAGGCTAGAAGGAGAGAGATGGGTGCGAGAGCGTCAGTATTAAGCGGGG
GAGAATTAGATCGCGATGGGAAAAAATTCGGTTAAGGCCAGGGGGAAAGAAAAAATATAAATTAAAACAT
ATAGTATGGGCAAGCAGGGAGCTAGAACGATTCGCAGTTAATCCTGGCCTGTTAGAAACATCAGAAGGCT
GTAGACAAATACTGGGACAGCTACAACCATCCCTTCAGACAGGATCAGAAGAACTTAGATCATTATATAA
TACAGTAGCAACCCTCTATTGTGTGCATCAAAGGATAGAGATAAAAGACACCAAGGAAGCTTTAGACAAG
ATAGAGGAAGAGCAAAACAAAAGTAAGACCACCGCACAGCAAGCGGCCGCGAAGTGAATTATATAAATAT
AAAGTAGTAAAAATTGAACCATTAGGAGTAGCACCCACCAAGGCAAAGAGAAGAGTGGTGCAGAGAGAAA
AAAGAGCAGTGGGAATAGGAGCTTTGTTCCTTGGGTTCTTGGGAGCAGCAGGAAGCACTATGGGCGCAGC
GTCAATGACGCTGACGGTACAGGCCAGACAATTATTGTCTGGTATAGTGCAGCAGCAGAACAATTTGCTG
AGGGCTATTGAGGCGCAACAGCATCTGTTGCAACTCACAGTCTGGGGCATCAAGCAGCTCCAGGCAAGAA
TCCTGGCTGTGGAAAGATACCTAAAGGATCAACAGCTCCTGGGGATTTGGGGTTGCTCTGGAAAACTCAT
TTGCACCACTGCTGTGCCTTGGAATGCTAGTTGGAGTAATAAATCTCTGGAACAGATTTGGAATCACACG
ACCTGGATGGAGTGGGACAGAGAAATTAACAATTACACAAGCTTAATACACTCCTTAATTGAAGAATCGC
AAAACCAGCAAGAAAAGAATGAACAAGAATTATTGGAATTAGATAAATGGGCAAGTTTGTGGAATTGGTT
TAACATAACAAATTGGCTGTGGTATATAAAATTATTCATAATGATAGTAGGAGGCTTGGTAGGTTTAAGA
ATAGTTTTTGCTGTACTTTCTATAGTGAATAGAGTTAGGCAGGGATATTCACCATTATCGTTTCAGACCC
ACCTCCCAACCCCGAGGGGACCCGACAGGCCCGAAGGAATAGAAGAAGAAGGTGGAGAGAGAGACAGAGA
CAGATCCATTCGATTAGTGAACGGATCGGCACTGCGTGCGCCAATTCTGCAGACAAATGGCAGTATTCAT
CCACAATTTTAAAAGAAAAGGGGGGATTGGGGGGTACAGTGCAGGGGAAAGAATAGTAGACATAATAGCA
ACAGACATACAAACTAAAGAATTACAAAAACAAATTACAAAAATTCAAAATTTTCGGGTTTATTACAGGG
ACAGCAGAGATCCAGTTTGGTTAGTACCGGGCCCGCTCTAGAATGTACGGGCCAGATATACGCGTTGACA
TTGATTATTGACTAGTTATTAATAGTAATCAATTACGGGGTCATTAGTTCATAGCCCATATATGGAGTTC
CGCGTTACATAACTTACGGTAAATGGCCCGCCTGGCTGACCGCCCAACGACCCCCGCCCATTGACGTCAA
TAATGACGTATGTTCCCATAGTAACGCCAATAGGGACTTTCCATTGACGTCAATGGGTGGAGTATTTACG
GTAAACTGCCCACTTGGCAGTACATCAAGTGTATCATATGCCAAGTACGCCCCCTATTGACGTCAATGAC
GGTAAATGGCCCGCCTGGCATTATGCCCAGTACATGACCTTATGGGACTTTCCTACTTGGCAGTACATCT
ACGTATTAGTCATCGCTATTACCATGGTGATGCGGTTTTGGCAGTACATCAATGGGCGTGGATAGCGGTT
TGACTCACGGGGATTTCCAAGTCTCCACCCCATTGACGTCAATGGGAGTTTGTTTTGGCACCAAAATCAA
CGGGACTTTCCAAAATGTCGTAACAACTCCGCCCCATTGACGCAAATGGGCGGTAGGCGTGTACGGTGGG
AGGTCTATATAAGCAGAGCTCTCCCTATCAGTGATAGAGATCTCCCTATCAGTGATAGAGATCGTCGACG
AGCTCGTTTAGTGAACCGTCAGATCGCCTGGAGACGCCATCCACGCTGTTACCGGTATGATGTACCCATA
CGATGTTCCAGATTACGCTGCTAGCTCTAGATCAACAAGTTTGTACAAAAAAGCAGGCTTCATGACATCG
CGGAGATGGTTTCACCCAAATATCACTGGTGTGGAGGCAGAAAACCTACTGTTGACAAGAGGAGTTGATG
GCAGTTTTTTGGCAAGGCCTAGTAAAAGTAACCCTGGAGACTTCACACTTTCCGTTAGAAGAAATGGAGC
TGTCACCCACATCAAGATTCAGAACACTGGTGATTACTATGACCTGTATGGAGGGGAGAAATTTGCCACT
TTGGCTGAGTTGGTCCAGTATTACATGGAACATCACGGGCAATTAAAAGAGAAGAATGGAGATGTCATTG
AGCTTAAATATCCTCTGAACTGTGCAGATCCTACCTCTGAAAGGTGGTTTCATGGACATCTCTCTGGGAA
AGAAGCAGAGAAATTATTAACTGAAAAAGGAAAACATGGTAGTTTTCTTGTACGAGAGAGCCAGAGCCAC
CCTGGAGATTTTGTTCTTTCTGTGCGCACTGGTGATGACAAAGGGGAGAGCAATGACGGCAAGTCTAAAG
TGACCCATGTTATGATTCGCTGTCAGGAACTGAAATACGACGTTGGTGGAGGAGAACGGTTTGATTCTTT
GACAGATCTTGTGGAACATTATAAGAAGAATCCTATGGTGGAAACATTGGGTACAGTACTACAACTCAAG
CAGCCCCTTAACACGACTCGTATAAATGCTGCTGAAATAGAAAGCAGAGTTCGAGAACTAAGCAAATTAG
CTGAGACCACAGATAAAGTCAAACAAGGCTTTTGGGAAGAATTTGAGACACTACAACAACAGGAGTGCAA
ACTTCTCTACAGCCGAAAAGAGGGTCAAAGGCAAGAAAACAAAAACAAAAATAGATATAAAAACATCCTG
CCCTTTGATCATACCAGGGTTGTCCTACACGATGGTGATCCCAATGAGCCTGTTTCAGATTACATCAATG
CAAATATCATCATGCCTGAATTTGAAACCAAGTGCAACAATTCAAAGCCCAAAAAGAGTTACATTGCCAC
ACAAGGCTGCCTGCAAAACACGGTGAATGACTTTTGGCGGATGGTGTTCCAAGAAAACTCCCGAGTGATT
GTCATGACAACGAAAGAAGTGGAGAGAGGAAAGAGTAAATGTGTCAAATACTGGCCTGATGAGTATGCTC
TAAAAGAATATGGCGTCATGCGTGTTAGGAACGTCAAAGAAAGCGCCGCTCATGACTATACGCTTCGGGA
GCTAAAACTTTCAAAGGTTGGACAAGGGAATACGGAGAGAACGGTCTGGCAATACCACTTTCGGACCTGG
CCGGACCACGGCGTGCCCAGCGACCCTGGGGGCGTGCTGGACTTCCTGGAGGAGGTGCACCATAAGCAGG
AGAGCATCATGGATGCAGGGCCGGTCGTGGTGCACAGCAGTGCTGGAATTGGCCGGACAGGGACGTTCAT
TGTGATTGATATTCTTATTGACATCATCAGAGAGAAAGGTGTTGACTGCGATATTGACGTTCCCAAAACC
ATCCAGATGGTGCGGTCTCAGAGGTCAGGGATGGTCCAGACAGAAGCACAGTACCGATTTATCTATATGG
CGGTCCAGCATTATATTGAAACACTACAGCGCAGGATTGAAGAAGAGCAGAAAAGCAAGAGGAAAGGGCA
CGAATATACAAATATTAAGTATTCTCTAGCGGACCAGACGAGTGGAGATCAGAGCCCTCTCCCGCCTTGT
ACTCCAACGCCACCCTGTGCAGAAATGAGAGAAGACAGTGCTAGAGTCTATGAAAACGTGGGCCTGATGC
AACAGCAGAAAAGTTTCAGATGAGACCCAGCTTTCTTGTACAAAGTGGTTGATTAATTAAGGGGAATTCT
CGACCTCGAGACAAATGGCAGTATTCATCCACAATTTTAAAAGAAAAGGGGGGATTGGGGGGTACAGTGC
AGGGGAAAGAATAGTAGACATAATAGCAACAGACATACAAACTAAAGAATTACAAAAACAAATTACAAAA
ATTCAAAATTTTCGGGTTTATTACAGGGACAGCAGAGATCCACTTTGGCCGCGGCTCGAGGGGGTTGGGG
TTGCGCCTTTTCCAAGGCAGCCCTGGGTTTGCGCAGGGACGCGGCTGCTCTGGGCGTGGTTCCGGGAAAC
GCAGCGGCGCCGACCCTGGGTCTCGCACATTCTTCACGTCCGTTCGCAGCGTCACCCGGATCTTCGCCGC
TACCCTTGTGGGCCCCCCGGCGACGCTTCCTGCTCCGCCCCTAAGTCGGGAAGGTTCCTTGCGGTTCGCG
GCGTGCCGGACGTGACAAACGGAAGCCGCACGTCTCACTAGTACCCTCGCAGACGGACAGCGCCAGGGAG
CAATGGCAGCGCGCCGACCGCGATGGGCTGTGGCCAATAGCGGCTGCTCAGCAGGGCGCGCCGAGAGCAG
CGGCCGGGAAGGGGCGGTGCGGGAGGCGGGGTGTGGGGCGGTAGTGTGGGCCCTGTTCCTGCCCGCGCGG
TGTTCCGCATTCTGCAAGCCTCCGGAGCGCACGTCGGCAGTCGGCTCCCTCGTTGACCGAATCACCGACC
TCTCTCCCCAGGGGGATCTGTGAGTTTGGGGACCCTTGATTGTTCTTTCTTTTTCGCTATTGTAAAATTC
ATGTTATATGGAGGGGGCAAAGTTTTCAGGGTGTTGTTTAGAATGGGAAGATGTCCCTTGTATCACCATG
GACCCTCATGATAATTTTGTTTCTTTCACTTTCTACTCTGTTGACAACCATTGTCTCCTCTTATTTTCTT
TTCATTTTCTGTAACTTTTTCGTTAAACTTTAGCTTGCATTTGTAACGAATTTTTAAATTCACTTTTGTT
TATTTGTCAGATTGTAAGTACTTTCTCTAATCACTTTTTTTTCAAGGCAATCAGGGTATATTATATTGTA
CTTCAGCACAGTTTTAGAGAACAATTGTTATAATTAAATGATAAGGTAGAATATTTCTGCATATAAATTC
TGGCTGGCGTGGAAATATTCTTATTGGTAGAAACAACTACATCCTGGTCATCATCCTGCCTTTCTCTTTA
TGGTTACAATGATATACACTGTTTGAGATGAGGATAAAATACTCTGAGTCCAAACCGGGCCCCTCTGCTA
ACCATGTTCATGCCTTCTTCTTTTTCCTACAGCTCCTGGGCAACGTGCTGGTTATTGTGCTGTCTCATCA
TTTTGGCAAAGAATTGTAATACGACTCACTATAGGGCGAATTGATATGTCTAGATTAGATAAAAGTAAAG
TGATTAACAGCGCATTAGAGCTGCTTAATGAGGTCGGAATCGAAGGTTTAACAACCCGTAAACTCGCCCA
GAAGCTAGGTGTAGAGCAGCCTACATTGTATTGGCATGTAAAAAATAAGCGGGCTTTGCTCGACGCCTTA
GCCATTGAGATGTTAGATAGGCACCATACTCACTTTTGCCCTTTAGAAGGGGAAAGCTGGCAAGATTTTT
TACGTAATAACGCTAAAAGTTTTAGATGTGCTTTACTAAGTCATCGCGATGGAGCAAAAGTACATTTAGG
TACACGGCCTACAGAAAAACAGTATGAAACTCTCGAAAATCAATTAGCCTTTTTATGCCAACAAGGTTTT
TCACTAGAGAATGCATTATATGCACTCAGCGCTGTGGGGCATTTTACTTTAGGTTGCGTATTGGAAGATC
AAGAGCATCAAGTCGCTAAAGAAGAAAGGGAAACACCTACTACTGATAGTATGCCGCCATTATTACGACA
AGCTATCGAATTATTTGATCACCAAGGTGCAGAGCCAGCCTTCTTATTCGGCCTTGAATTGATCATATGC
GGATTAGAAAAACAACTTAAATGTGAAAGTGGGTCCGCGTACAGCGGCTCCCGGGAGTTCTAGGGATCTG
CCCCTCTCCCTCCCCCCCCCCTAACGTTACTGGCCGAAGCCGCTTGGAATAAGGCCGGTGTGCGTTTGTC
TATATGTTATTTTCCACCATATTGCCGTCTTTTGGCAATGTGAGGGCCCGGAAACCTGGCCCTGTCTTCT
TGACGAGCATTCCTAGGGGTCTTTCCCCTCTCGCCAAAGGAATGCAAGGTCTGTTGAATGTCGTGAAGGA
AGCAGTTCCTCTGGAAGCTTCTTGAAGACAAACAACGTCTGTAGCGACCCTTTGCAGGCAGCGGAACCCC
CCACCTGGCGACAGGTGCCTCTGCGGCCAAAAGCCACGTGTATAAGATACACCTGCAAAGGCGGCACAAC
CCCAGTGCCACGTTGTGAGTTGGATAGTTGTGGAAAGAGTCAAATGGCTCTCCTCAAGCGTATTCAACAA
GGGGCTGAAGGATGCCCAGAAGGTACCCCATTGTATGGGATCTGATCTGGGGCCTCGGTGCACATGCTTT
ACATGTGTTTAGTCGAGGTTAAAAAAACGTCTAGGCCCCCCGAACCACGGGGACGTGGTTTTCCTTTGAA
AAACACGATGATAAGGATCCATGGCTGAACAAGATGGATTGCACGCAGGTTCTCCGGCCGCTTGGGTGGA
GAGGCTATTCGGCTATGACTGGGCACAACAGACAATCGGCTGCTCTGATGCCGCCGTGTTCCGGCTGTCA
GCGCAGGGGCGCCCGGTTCTTTTTGTCAAGACCGACCTGTCCGGTGCCCTGAATGAACTGCAGGACGAGG
CAGCGCGGCTATCGTGGCTGGCCACGACGGGCGTTCCTTGCGCAGCTGTGCTCGACGTTGTCACTGAAGC
GGGAAGGGACTGGCTGCTATTGGGCGAAGTGCCGGGGCAGGATCTCCTGTCATCTCACCTTGCTCCTGCC
GAGAAAGTATCCATCATGGCTGATGCAATGCGGCGGCTGCATACGCTTGATCCGGCTACCTGCCCATTCG
ACCACCAAGCGAAACATCGCATCGAGCGAGCACGTACTCGGATGGAAGCCGGTCTTGTCGATCAGGATGA
TCTGGACGAAGAGCATCAGGGGCTCGCGCCAGCCGAACTGTTCGCCAGGCTCAAGGCGCGCATGCCCGAC
GGCGAGGATCTCGTCGTGACCCATGGCGATGCCTGCTTGCCGAATATCATGGTGGAAAATGGCCGCTTTT
CTGGATTCATCGACTGTGGCCGGCTGGGTGTGGCGGACCGCTATCAGGACATAGCGTTGGCTACCCGTGA
TATTGCTGAAGAGCTTGGCGGCGAATGGGCTGACCGCTTCCTCGTGCTTTACGGTATCGCCGCTCCCGAT
TCGCAGCGCATCGCCTTCTATCGCCTTCTTGACGAGTTCTTCTGAACCTGGTGCATGACCCGCAAGCCCG
GTGCCTGACGCCCGCCCCACGACCCGCAGCGCCCGACCGAAAGGAGCGCACGACCCCATGCATCGGTACC
TTTAAGACCAATGACTTACAAGGCAGCTGTAGATCTTAGCCACTTTTTAAAAGAAAAGGGGGGACTGGAA
GGGCTAATTCACTCCCAACGAAGACAAGATCTGCTTTTTGCTTGTACTGGGTCTCTCTGGTTAGACCAGA
TCTGAGCCTGGGAGCTCTCTGGCTAACTAGGGAACCCACTGCTTAAGCCTCAATAAAGCTTGCCTTGAGT
GCTTCAAGTAGTGTGTGCCCGTCTGTTGTGTGACTCTGGTAACTAGAGATCCCTCAGACCCTTTTAGTCA
GTGTGGAAAATCTCTAGCAGTAGTAGTTCATGTCATCTTATTATTCAGTATTTATAACTTGCAAAGAAAT
GAATATCAGAGAGTGAGAGGAACTTGTTTATTGCAGCTTATAATGGTTACAAATAAAGCAATAGCATCAC
AAATTTCACAAATAAAGCATTTTTTTCACTGCATTCTAGTTGTGGTTTGTCCAAACTCATCAATGTATCT
TATCATGTCTGGCTCTAGCTATCCCGCCCCTAACTCCGCCCATCCCGCCCCTAACTCCGCCCAGTTCCGC
CCATTCTCCGCCCCATGGCTGACTAATTTTTTTTATTTATGCAGAGGCCGAGGCCGCCTCGGCCTCTGAG
CTATTCCAGAAGTAGTGAGGAGGCTTTTTTGGAGGCCTAGGGACGTACCCAATTCGCCCTATAGTGAGTC
GTATTACGCGCGCTCACTGGCCGTCGTTTTACAACGTCGTGACTGGGAAAACCCTGGCGTTACCCAACTT
AATCGCCTTGCAGCACATCCCCCTTTCGCCAGCTGGCGTAATAGCGAAGAGGCCCGCACCGATCGCCCTT
CCCAACAGTTGCGCAGCCTGAATGGCGAATGGG
[124 nt withheld, positions 9484-9607]
C
[91 nt withheld, positions 9609-9699]
A
[49 nt withheld, positions 9701-9749]
CCTTTGACGTTGGAGTCCACGTTCTTT
[37 nt withheld, positions 9777-9813]
ACCCTATCTCGGTCTATTCTTTTGATTTATAAGGGATTTTGCCGATTTCGGCCTATTGGTTAAAAAATGA
GCTGATTTAACAAAAATTTAACGCGAATTTTAACAAAATATTAACGCTTACAATTTAGGTGGCACTTTTC
GGGGAAATGTGCGCGGAACCCCTATTTGTTTATTTTTCTAAATACATTCAAATATGTATCCGCTCATGAG
ACAATAACCCTGATAAATGCTTCAATAATATTGAAAAAGGAAGAGTATGAGTATTCAACATTTCCGTGTC
GCCCTTATTCCCTTTTTTGCGGCATTTTGCCTTCCTGTTTTTGCTCACCCAGAAACGCTGGTGAAAGTAA
AAGATGCTGAAGATCAGTTGGGTGCACGAGTGGGTTACATCGAACTGGATCTCAACAGCGGTAAGATCCT
TGAGAGTTTTCGCCCCGAAGAACGTTTTCCAATGATGAGCACTTTTAAAGTTCTGCTATGTGGCGCGGTA
TTATCCCGTATTGACGCCGGGCAAGAGCAACTCGGTCGCCGCATACACTATTCTCAGAATGACTTGGTTG
AGTACTCACCAGTCACAGAAAAGCATCTTACGGATGGCATGACAGTAAGAGAATTATGCAGTGCTGCCAT
AACCATGAGTGATAACACTGCGGCCAACTTACTTCTGACAACGATCGGAGGACCGAAGGAGCTAACCGCT
TTTTTGCACAACATGGGGGATCATGTAACTCGCCTTGATCGTTGGGAACCGGAGCTGAATGAAGCCATAC
CAAACGACGAGCGTGACACCACGATGCCTGTAGCAATGGCAACAACGTTGCGCAAACTATTAACTGGCGA
ACTACTTACTCTAGCTTCCCGGCAACAATTAATAGACTGGATGGAGGCGGATAAAGTTGCAGGACCACTT
CTGCGCTCGGCCCTTCCGGCTGGCTGGTTTATTGCTGATAAATCTGGAGCCGGTGAGCGTGGGTCTCGCG
GTATCATTGCAGCACTGGGGCCAGATGGTAAGCCCTCCCGTATCGTAGTTATCTACACGACGGGGAGTCA
GGCAACTATGGATGAACGAAATAGACAGATCGCTGAGATAGGTGCCTCACTGATTAAGCATTGGTAACTG
TCAGACCAAGTTTACTCATATATACTTTAGATTGATTTAAAACTTCATTTTTAATTTAAAAGGATCTAGG
TGAAGATCCTTTTTGATAATCTCATGACCAAAATCCCTTAACGTGAGTTTTCGTTCCACTGAGCGTCAGA
CCCCGTAGAAAAGATCAAAGGATCTTCTTGAGATCCTTTTTTTCTGCGCGTAATCTGCTGCTTGCAAACA
AAAAAACCACCGCTACCAGCGGTGGTTTGTTTGCCGGATCAAGAGCTACCAACTCTTTTTCCGAAGGTAA
CTGGCTTCAGCAGAGCGCAGATACCAAATACTGTTCTTCTAGTGTAGCCGTAGTTAGGCCACCACTTCAA
GAACTCTGTAGCACCGCCTACATACCTCGCTCTGCTAATCCTGTTACCAGTGGCTGCTGCCAGTGGCGAT
AAGTCGTGTCTTACCGGGTTGGACTCAAGACGATAGTTACCGGATAAGGCGCAGCGGTCGGGCTGAACGG
GGGGTTCGTGCACACAGCCCAGCTTGGAGCGAACGACCTACACCGAACTGAGATACCTACAGCGTGAGCT
ATGAGAAAGCGCCACGCTTCCCGAAGGGAGAAAGGCGGACAGGTATCCGGTAAGCGGCAGGGTCGGAACA
GGAGAGCGCACGAGGGAGCTTCCAGGGGGAAACGCCTGGTATCTTTATAGTCCTGTCGGGTTTCGCCACC
TCTGACTTGAGCGTCGATTTTTGTGATGCTCGTCAGGGGGGCGGAGCCTATGGAAA
